Addgene plasmid #18931: pCAGGS-PSD95-GCaMP2
Depositing lab: Karel Svoboda. Depositing organization: HHMI, Janelia Research Campus. Publication: Characterization and subcellular targeting of GCaMP-type genetically-encoded calcium indicators. Mao T, O'Connor DH, Scheuss V, Nakai J, Svoboda K. PLoS ONE. 2008 . 3(3):e1796. 10.1371/journal.pone.0001796 PubMed 18350138.
Backbone
  Vector backbone: pCAGGS
  Backbone size w/o insert (bp): 5900
  Vector type: Mammalian Expression
Growth in bacteria
  Bacterial resistance: Ampicillin, 100 μg/mL
  Growth temperature: 37°C
  Growth strain: DH5alpha
  Copy number: High Copy
Gene/Insert
  Gene/Insert name: PSD95-GCaMP2 (alt name: PSD95)
  Species: R. norvegicus (rat)
  Insert size (bp): 3540
  Entrez Gene: Dlg4 (a.k.a. Dlgh4, PSD95, Sap90)
  Tag / fusion protein: His (N terminal on insert)
  Cloning method: Restriction Enzyme; 5′ cloning site EcoRV (not destroyed); 3′ cloning site AgeI (not destroyed)
  Sequencing primers: 5′ ggttcggcttctggcgtgtgacc; 3′ TCC TTA AAC CTG TCT TGT AA
Terms and licenses: Academic/Nonprofit Terms; Industry Terms: Not Available to Industry
Depositor comments: Synthetic construct fused with rat PSD95.
How to cite: pCAGGS-PSD95-GCaMP2 was a gift from Karel Svoboda (Addgene plasmid # 18931 ; http://n2t.net/addgene:18931 ; RRID:Addgene_18931)
