[The description below was written by a language model from this plasmid's Addgene catalogue record.]
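Description:
pCAGGS-PSD95-GCaMP2 is a mammalian expression plasmid built on the pCAGGS backbone (about 5.9 kb without insert). It carries a roughly 3.5 kb insert encoding a fusion of rat PSD95 (the product of the Dlg4 gene, also known as SAP90) with the genetically encoded calcium indicator GCaMP2. It is maintained in E. coli as a high-copy plasmid under ampicillin selection. The record does not list individual regulatory elements. pCAGGS vectors conventionally drive expression from the CAG promoter, a hybrid of the CMV early enhancer and chicken beta-actin promoter that gives strong, broad expression in mammalian cells, including neurons. The insert was placed by restriction cloning between EcoRV and AgeI sites, both of which remain intact. A His tag is recorded at the N terminus of the insert.

GCaMP2 is a synthetic single-fluorophore sensor made of circularly permuted GFP flanked by calmodulin and the M13 calmodulin-binding peptide, and its fluorescence increases when calcium binds. PSD95 is a scaffold protein concentrated at the postsynaptic density of excitatory synapses. Fusing it to the sensor is meant to localise the indicator to postsynaptic sites rather than leaving it distributed through the cytoplasm. This fits the associated publication, which concerns the characterisation and subcellular targeting of GCaMP-type indicators. The plasmid is therefore suited to transfection-based expression in neurons for imaging calcium signals at or near synapses. The record does not state the order of the fusion partners beyond what the name implies, nor any linker details, and no feature table is available to confirm the exact arrangement of elements.
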