>Addgene plasmid #18931 | pCAGGS-PSD95-GCaMP2 | addgene partial sequence | sequence record 24790 | pCAGGS5 5'-ggttcggcttctggcgtgtgacc-3'
GGCTANCNNCTACCATGTTCATGCCTTCTTCTTTTTCCTACAGGCTCCTGGGCAACGTGCTGGTTATTGT
GCTGTCTCATCATTTTGGCAAAGAATTCGGTACCGCGGGCCCGGCGCGCCAGCTGGAATCGCCACCATGG
ACTGTCTCTGTATAGTGACAACCAAGAAATACCGCTACCAAGATGAAGACACGCCCCCTCTGGAACACAG
CCCGGCCCACCTCCCCAACCAGGCCAATTCTCCCCCTGTGATTGTCAACACGGACACCCTAGAAGCCCCA
GGATATGAGTTGCAGGTGAATGGAACAGAGGGGGAGATGGAGTATGAGGAGATCACATTGGAAAGGGGTA
ACTCAGGTCTGGGCTTCAGCATCGCAGGTGGCACTGACAACCCGCACATCGGTGACGACCCGTCCATTTT
TATCACCAAGATCATTCCTGGTGGGGCTGCAGCCCAGGATGGCCGCCTCAGGGTCAATGACAGCATCCTG
TTTGTAAATGAAGTGGATGTTCGGGAGGTGACCCATTCAGCTGCGGTGGAGGCCCTCAAAGAGGCAGGTT
CCATCGTTCGCCTCTATGTCATGCGCCGGAAACCCCCAGCCGAAAAGGTCATGGAGATCAAACTCATCAA
AGGGCCTAAAGGACTTGGCTTCAGCATTGCGGGGGGCGTTGGGAACAGCACATCCCTGGAGATAACAGCA
TCTATGTAACAAAGATCATCGAAAGAGGTGGTTGCCCCAAGGATGGCNGTTGCNATGGAAAACAAGATCC
TGGCCGTCACAGTGTGGGGCTGGAGANTCATGCCGAGATGCGTGGCANCCTGAAANACTATGACTNTTTN
TGAAGTGGCANCCACATGCTACTG
