>Addgene plasmid #18931 | pCAGGS-PSD95-GCaMP2 | addgene partial sequence | sequence record 24791 | pCAGGS-3 5'-TCCTTAAACCTGTCTTGTAA-3'
CGGGCNGACTTAGCTATTCATCGGTACCTCGAGCACCGGTTACTT
[438 nt withheld, positions 46-483]
ACGCGTGTTGTACTCCAGCTTGTGCCCCAGGATGTTGCCGTCCTCCTTGAAGTCGATGCCCTTCAGCTCG
ATGCGGTTCACCAGGGTGTCGCCCTCGAACTTCACCTCGGCGCGGGTCTTGTAGTTGCCGTCGTCCTTGA
AGAAGNCGGGCCCNCGGGGAATGNACCCTTCGGGNATGGCGNACTTGAAAAANNCGTGCTGCTTCATGTG
GTCGGGGTAGCGGCTGAAGCACTGCACGCCNGNAGGTCAGGGTGGTCACGAGGGTGGGCCAGGGCACGGG
CAGCTTGCCGGTGGTGCAGATGAACTTCAGGGTCAGCTTGCCGTAAGTGGCATC
